Addgene plasmid #155487: CSTF3
Purpose: For use in RBP tethering screen
Depositing lab: Eugene Yeo. Depositing organization: University of California, San Diego (UCSD). Publication: Large-scale tethered function assays identify factors that regulate mRNA stability and translation. Luo EC, Nathanson JL, Tan FE, Schwartz JL, Schmok JC, Shankar A, Markmiller S, Yee BA, Sathe S, Pratt GA, Scaletta DB, Ha Y, Hill DE, Aigner S, Yeo GW. Nat Struct Mol Biol. 2020 Oct;27(10):989-1000. doi: 10.1038/s41594-020-0477-6. Epub 2020 Aug 17. PubMed 32807991.
Backbone
  Vector backbone: E2.pEF5-DEST-FL-V5-MCP
  Backbone size w/o insert (bp): 7357
  Vector type: Mammalian Expression
Growth in bacteria
  Bacterial resistance: Ampicillin, 100 μg/mL
  Growth temperature: 37°C
  Growth strain: DH5alpha
  Copy number: High Copy
Gene/Insert
  Gene/Insert name: CSTF3 (alt name: Accession: HQ447885)
  Species: H. sapiens (human)
  Insert size (bp): 309
  Mutation: none
  Entrez Gene: CSTF3 (a.k.a. CSTF-77)
  Promoter: EF-1a
  Tag / fusion protein: V5-MCP (C terminal on backbone)
  Cloning method: Gateway Cloning
  Sequencing primers: 5′ TAATACGACTCACTATAGGG; 3′ gctcgagtctagagggc
Resource information
  A portion of this plasmid was derived from a plasmid made by: DNASU Plasmid Repository Center for Personalized Diagnostics Biodesign Institute
Terms and licenses: Academic/Nonprofit Terms; Industry Terms: Not Available to Industry
How to cite: CSTF3 was a gift from Eugene Yeo (Addgene plasmid # 155487 ; http://n2t.net/addgene:155487 ; RRID:Addgene_155487)
