[The description below was written by a language model from this plasmid's Addgene catalogue record and pLannotate feature annotations shown in this document.]
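Description:
CSTF3 is a mammalian expression plasmid built on the Gateway destination backbone E2.pEF5-DEST-FL-V5-MCP, made for use in a tethering screen of RNA-binding proteins. A human CSTF3 open reading frame was introduced by Gateway recombination and sits between attB1 and attB2 sites downstream of the strong constitutive EF-1α promoter. A T7 promoter lies just upstream of the insert. CSTF3 (CSTF-77) is a factor required for 3'-end cleavage and polyadenylation of pre-mRNAs. The recorded insert is only 309 bp and the annotation calls it a fragment of CSTF3, so the clone appears to encode a short form or a portion of the protein rather than the full-length protein; no mutation is listed.

The insert is followed by a backbone-encoded C-terminal V5 epitope tag and the bacteriophage MS2 coat protein (MCP), with a bGH polyadenylation signal ending the transcription unit. MCP binds a specific MS2 RNA stem-loop, so the fusion can be recruited to a reporter transcript carrying such hairpins. This allows the effect of the tethered protein on mRNA stability or translation to be measured, while V5 allows detection of the fusion.

Downstream there is an FRT site directly preceding a hygromycin resistance gene with an SV40 poly(A) signal. This arrangement is typical of FLP-mediated site-specific integration systems, though the record does not state that use. In bacteria, the plasmid is maintained through a high-copy ColE1/pUC-type origin and ampicillin resistance. The sequenced record is 6,670 nt, shorter than the listed empty backbone, as expected once the Gateway cassette is replaced by a small insert.
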