Features (pLannotate 1.2.2; 24 found; start..end, strand, type, name):
     67..1245    +  promoter       EF-1α promoter: strong constitutive promoter for human elongation factor EF-1α
   1262..1280    +  promoter       T7 promoter: promoter for bacteriophage T7 RNA polymerase
   1360..1377    +  protein_bind   attB1 (fragment): mutant version of attB; core recombination site for the Gateway® BP reaction BP Clonase™
   1383..1610    +  CDS            CSTF3 (fragment): CSTF3_HUMAN - Experimental evidence at protein level: Swiss-Prot protein existence level 1. One of the multiple factors required for polyadenylation and 3'-end cleavage of mammalian pre-mRNAs. From Homo sapiens (Human).
   1693..1717    -  protein_bind   attB2: mutant version of attB; recombination site for the Gateway® BP reaction BP Clonase™
   1842..1883    +  CDS            V5 tag: epitope tag from simian virus 5
   1896..2282    +  CDS            MS2: bacteriophage MS2 coat protein binds to a specific stem-loop structure in the viral RNA (Peabody, 1993)
   2344..2568    +  polyA_signal   bGH poly(A) signal: bovine growth hormone polyadenylation signal
   2572..2593    +  promoter       SV40 promoter (fragment): SV40 enhancer and early promoter
   2614..2847    +  rep_origin     f1 ori (fragment) (sequence partly withheld): f1 bacteriophage origin of replication; arrow indicates direction of (+) strand synthesis
   2852..2899    +  protein_bind   FRT: FLP-mediated recombination occurs in the 8-bp core sequence TCTAGAAA (Turan and Bode, 2011). FLP recombinase from the Saccharomyces cerevisiae 2μ plasmid
   2907..3929    +  CDS            HygR: aminoglycoside phosphotransferase from E. coli; aph(4)-Ia; confers resistance to hygromycin
   3939..4064    +  CDS            ble (fragment): BLE_KLEPN - Experimental evidence at protein level: Swiss-Prot protein existence level 1. Binding protein with a strong affinity to the bleomycin family of antibiotics. Binds to CL990; an antimitotic-antibiotic compound. From Klebsiella pneumoniae.
   4059..4180    +  polyA_signal   SV40 poly(A) signal: SV40 polyadenylation signal
   4253..4269    -  protein_bind   lac operator: The lac repressor binds to the lac operator to inhibit transcription in E. coli. This inhibition can be relieved by adding lactose or isopropyl-β-D-thiogalactopyranoside (IPTG). lac repressor encoded by lacI
   4277..4307    -  promoter       lac promoter: promoter for the E. coli lac operon
   4322..4343    -  protein_bind   CAP binding site: CAP binding activates transcription in the presence of cAMP. E. coli catabolite activator protein
   4356..4448    -  CDS            lacI (fragment): lac repressor; lacI; The lac repressor binds to the lac operator to inhibit transcription in E. coli. This inhibition can be relieved by adding lactose or isopropyl-β-D-thiogalactopyranoside (IPTG).
   4631..5219    -  rep_origin     ori: high-copy-number ColE1/pMB1/pBR322/pUC origin of replication
   5390..6250    -  CDS            AmpR: β-lactamase; bla; confers resistance to ampicillin, carbenicillin, and related antibiotics
   6251..6355    -  promoter       AmpR promoter: bla
   6414..6466    -  misc_feature   bom (fragment): basis of mobility region from pBR322
   6621..6639    +  enhancer       CMV enhancer (fragment): human cytomegalovirus immediate early enhancer
   6664..60      +  CDS            small t antigen (fragment) (across the origin): SV40 (simian virus 40) small t antigen
>Addgene plasmid #155487 | CSTF3 | addgene full sequence | sequence record 376042 | Addgene NGS Result
AAGTTTTAAACAGAGAGGAATCTTTGCAGCTAATGGACCTTCTAGGTCTTGAAAGGAGTGGGAATTGGCT
CCGGTGCCCGTCAGTGGGCAGAGCGCACATCGCCCACAGTCCCCGAGAAGTTGGGGGGAGGGGTCGGCAA
TTGAACCGGTGCCTAGAGAAGGTGGCGCGGGGTAAACTGGGAAAGTGATGTCGTGTACTGGCTCCGCCTT
TTTCCCGAGGGTGGGGGAGAACCGTATATAAGTGCAGTAGTCGCCGTGAACGTTCTTTTTCGCAACGGGT
TTGCCGCCAGAACACAGGTAAGTGCCGTGTGTGGTTCCCGCGGGCCTGGCCTCTTTACGGGTTATGGCCC
TTGCGTGCCTTGAATTACTTCCACCTGGCTGCAGTACGTGATTCTTGATCCCGAGCTTCGGGTTGGAAGT
GGGTGGGAGAGTTCGAGGCCTTGCGCTTAAGGAGCCCCTTCGCCTCGTGCTTGAGTTGAGGCCTGGCCTG
GGCGCTGGGGCCGCCGCGTGCGAATCTGGTGGCACCTTCGCGCCTGTCTCGCTGCTTTCGATAAGTCTCT
AGCCATTTAAAATTTTTGATGACCTGCTGCGACGCTTTTTTTCTGGCAAGATAGTCTTGTAAATGCGGGC
CAAGATCTGCACACTGGTATTTCGGTTTTTGGGGCCGCGGGCGGCGACGGGGCCCGTGCGTCCCAGCGCA
CATGTTCGGCGAGGCGGGGCCTGCGAGCGCGGCCACCGAGAATCGGACGGGGGTAGTCTCAAGCTGGCCG
GCCTGCTCTGGTGCCTGGCCTCGCGCCGCCGTGTATCGCCCCGCCCTGGGCGGCAAGGCTGGCCCGGTCG
GCACCAGTTGCGTGAGCGGAAAGATGGCCGCTTCCCGGCCCTGCTGCAGGGAGCTCAAAATGGAGGACGC
GGCGCTCGGGAGAGCGGGCGGGTGAGTCACCCACACAAAGGAAAAGGGCCTTTCCGTCCTCAGCCGTCGC
TTCATGTGACTCCACGGAGTACCGGGCGCCGTCCAGGCACCTCGATTAGTTCTCGAGCTTTTGGAGTACG
TCGTCTTTAGGTTGGGGGGAGGGGTTTTATGCGATGGAGTTTCCCCACACTGAGTGGGTGGAGACTGAAG
TTAGGCCAGCTTGGCACTTGATGTAATTCTCCTTGGAATTTGCCCTTTTTGAGTTTGGATCTTGGTTCAT
TCTCAAGCCTCAGACAGTGGTTCAAAGTTTTTTTCTTCCATTTCAGGTGTCGTGAGGAATTAGCTTGGTA
CTAATACGACTCACTATAGGGAGACCCAAGCTGGCTAGGTAAGCTTGGTACCGAGCTCGGATCCACTAGT
CCAGTGTGGTGGAATTCTGCAGATATCAACAAGTTTGTACAAAAAAGTTGGCATGTCAGGAGACGGAGCC
ACGGAGCAGGCAGCTGAGTATGTCCCAGAGAAGGTGAAGAAAGCGGAAAAGAAATTAGAAGAGAATCCAT
ATGACCTTGATGCTTGGAGCATTCTCATTCGAGAGGCACAGAATCAACCTATAGACAAAGCACGGAAGAC
TTATGAACGCCTTGTTGCCCAGTTCCCCAGTTCTGGCAGATTCTGGAAACTGTACATTGAAGCAGAGGTT
ACTATTTTATTTTATTTTTTCTTATATCAGTATTGCAGCATTCACTGTAGTGATAGAAAACAAGTTAGGA
ACATAGCCAATTACCCAACTTTCTTGTACAAAGTGGTTGATATCCAGCACAGTGGCGGCCGCTCGAGTCT
AGAGGGCCCGCGGTTCGAAACCAGCGGAGGCGGCGGAAGCGGGGGAGGAGGCAGCGGCGGAGGCGGCAGC
GGGGGCGGCGGAAGCGCTACCGGTAAGCCTATCCCTAACCCTCTCCTCGGTCTCGATTCTACGCGTACCG
GTATGGCTTCTAACTTTACTCAGTTCGTTCTCGTCGACAATGGCGGAACTGGCGACGTGACTGTCGCCCC
AAGCAACTTCGCTAACGGGGTCGCTGAATGGATCAGCTCTAACTCGCGATCACAGGCTTACAAAGTAACC
TGTAGCGTTCGTCAGAGCTCTGCGCAGAATCGCAAATACACCATCAAAGTCGAGGTGCCTAAAGTGGCAA
CCCAGACTGTTGGTGGTGAAGAGCTTCCTGTAGCCGGATGGAGATCTTACTTAAATATGGAACTAACCAT
TCCAATTTTCGCCACGAATTCCGACTGCGAGCTTATTGTTAAGGCAATGCAAGGTCTCCTAAAAGATGGA
AACCCGATTCCCTCGGCCATCGCGGCCAACTCCGGCATCTACGGAGGTGGAGGTGGATCTCGTACGGGTT
AGTAATGAGTTTAAACCCGCTGATCAGCCTCGACTGTGCCTTCTAGTTGCCAGCCATCTGTTGTTTGCCC
CTCCCCCGTGCCTTCCTTGACCCTGGAAGGTGCCACTCCCACTGTCCTTTCCTAATAAAATGAGGAAATT
GCATCGCATTGTCTGAGTAGGTGTCATTCTATTCTGGGGGGTGGGGTGGGGCAGGACAGCAAGGGGGAGG
ATTGGGAAGACAATAGCAGGCATGCTGGGGATGCGGTGGGCTCTATGGCTTCTGAGGCGGAAAGAACCAG
CTGGGGCTCTAGGGGGTATCCCC
[124 nt withheld, positions 2614-2737]
C
[91 nt withheld, positions 2739-2829]
AGGGTGATGGTTCACGTACCTAGAAGTTCCTATTCCGAAGTTCCTATTCTCTAGAAAGTATAGGAACTTC
CTTGGCCAAAAAGCCTGAACTCACCGCGACGTCTGTCGAGAAGTTTCTGATCGAAAAGTTCGACAGCGTC
TCCGACCTGATGCAGCTCTCGGAGGGCGAAGAATCTCGTGCTTTCAGCTTCGATGTAGGAGGGCGTGGAT
ATGTCCTGCGGGTAAATAGCTGCGCCGATGGTTTCTACAAAGATCGTTATGTTTATCGGCACTTTGCATC
GGCCGCGCTCCCGATTCCGGAAGTGCTTGACATTGGGGAATTCAGCGAGAGCCTGACCTATTGCATCTCC
CGCCGTGCACAGGGTGTCACGTTGCAAGACCTGCCTGAAACCGAACTGCCCGCTGTTCTGCAGCCGGTCG
CGGAGGCCATGGATGCGATCGCTGCGGCCGATCTTAGCCAGACGAGCGGGTTCGGCCCATTCGGACCGCA
AGGAATCGGTCAATACACTACATGGCGTGATTTCATATGCGCGATTGCTGATCCCCATGTGTATCACTGG
CAAACTGTGATGGACGACACCGTCAGTGCGTCCGTCGCGCAGGCTCTCGATGAGCTGATGCTTTGGGCCG
AGGACTGCCCCGAAGTCCGGCACCTCGTGCACGCGGATTTCGGCTCCAACAATGTCCTGACGGACAATGG
CCGCATAACAGCGGTCATTGACTGGAGCGAGGCGATGTTCGGGGATTCCCAATACGAGGTCGCCAACATC
TTCTTCTGGAGGCCGTGGTTGGCTTGTATGGAGCAGCAGACGCGCTACTTCGAGCGGAGGCATCCGGAGC
TTGCAGGATCGCCGCGGCTCCGGGCGTATATGCTCCGCATTGGTCTTGACCAACTCTATCAGAGCTTGGT
TGACGGCAATTTCGATGATGCAGCTTGGGCGCAGGGTCGATGCGACGCAATCGTCCGATCCGGAGCCGGG
ACTGTCGGGCGTACACAAATCGCCCGCAGAAGCGCGGCCGTCTGGACCGATGGCTGTGTAGAAGTACTCG
CCGATAGTGGAAACCGACGCCCCAGCACTCGTCCGAGGGCAAAGGAATAGCACGTACTACGAGATTTCGA
TTCCACCGCCGCCTTCTATGAAAGGTTGGGCTTCGGAATCGTTTTCCGGGACGCCGGCTGGATGATCCTC
CAGCGCGGGGATCTCATGCTGGAGTTCTTCGCCCACCCCAACTTGTTTATTGCAGCTTATAATGGTTACA
AATAAAGCAATAGCATCACAAATTTCACAAATAAAGCATTTTTTTCACTGCATTCTAGTTGTGGTTTGTC
CAAACTCATCAATGTATCTTATCATGTCTGTATACCGTCGACCTCTAGCTAGAGCTTGGCGTAATCATGG
TCATAGCTGTTTCCTGTGTGAAATTGTTATCCGCTCACAATTCCACACAACATACGAGCCGGAAGCATAA
AGTGTAAAGCCTGGGGTGCCTAATGAGTGAGCTAACTCACATTAATTGCGTTGCGCTCACTGCCCGCTTT
CCAGTCGGGAAACCTGTCGTGCCAGCTGCATTAATGAATCGGCCAACGCGCGGGGAGAGGCGGTTTGCGT
ATTGGGCGCTCTTCCGCTTCCTCGCTCACTGACTCGCTGCGCTCGGTCGTTCGGCTGCGGCGAGCGGTAT
CAGCTCACTCAAAGGCGGTAATACGGTTATCCACAGAATCAGGGGATAACGCAGGAAAGAACATGTGAGC
AAAAGGCCAGCAAAAGGCCAGGAACCGTAAAAAGGCCGCGTTGCTGGCGTTTTTCCATAGGCTCCGCCCC
CCTGACGAGCATCACAAAAATCGACGCTCAAGTCAGAGGTGGCGAAACCCGACAGGACTATAAAGATACC
AGGCGTTTCCCCCTGGAAGCTCCCTCGTGCGCTCTCCTGTTCCGACCCTGCCGCTTACCGGATACCTGTC
CGCCTTTCTCCCTTCGGGAAGCGTGGCGCTTTCTCATAGCTCACGCTGTAGGTATCTCAGTTCGGTGTAG
GTCGTTCGCTCCAAGCTGGGCTGTGTGCACGAACCCCCCGTTCAGCCCGACCGCTGCGCCTTATCCGGTA
ACTATCGTCTTGAGTCCAACCCGGTAAGACACGACTTATCGCCACTGGCAGCAGCCACTGGTAACAGGAT
TAGCAGAGCGAGGTATGTAGGCGGTGCTACAGAGTTCTTGAAGTGGTGGCCTAACTACGGCTACACTAGA
AGAACAGTATTTGGTATCTGCGCTCTGCTGAAGCCAGTTACCTTCGGAAAAAGAGTTGGTAGCTCTTGAT
CCGGCAAACAAACCACCGCTGGTAGCGGTGGTTTTTTTGTTTGCAAGCAGCAGATTACGCGCAGAAAAAA
AGGATCTCAAGAAGATCCTTTGATCTTTTCTACGGGGTCTGACGCTCAGTGGAACGAAAACTCACGTTAA
GGGATTTTGGTCATGAGATTATCAAAAAGGATCTTCACCTAGATCCTTTTAAATTAAAAATGAAGTTTTA
AATCAATCTAAAGTATATATGAGTAAACTTGGTCTGACAGTTACCAATGCTTAATCAGTGAGGCACCTAT
CTCAGCGATCTGTCTATTTCGTTCATCCATAGTTGCCTGACTCCCCGTCGTGTAGATAACTACGATACGG
GAGGGCTTACCATCTGGCCCCAGTGCTGCAATGATACCGCGAGACCCACGCTCACCGGCTCCAGATTTAT
CAGCAATAAACCAGCCAGCCGGAAGGGCCGAGCGCAGAAGTGGTCCTGCAACTTTATCCGCCTCCATCCA
GTCTATTAATTGTTGCCGGGAAGCTAGAGTAAGTAGTTCGCCAGTTAATAGTTTGCGCAACGTTGTTGCC
ATTGCTACAGGCATCGTGGTGTCACGCTCGTCGTTTGGTATGGCTTCATTCAGCTCCGGTTCCCAACGAT
CAAGGCGAGTTACATGATCCCCCATGTTGTGCAAAAAAGCGGTTAGCTCCTTCGGTCCTCCGATCGTTGT
CAGAAGTAAGTTGGCCGCAGTGTTATCACTCATGGTTATGGCAGCACTGCATAATTCTCTTACTGTCATG
CCATCCGTAAGATGCTTTTCTGTGACTGGTGAGTACTCAACCAAGTCATTCTGAGAATAGTGTATGCGGC
GACCGAGTTGCTCTTGCCCGGCGTCAATACGGGATAATACCGCGCCACATAGCAGAACTTTAAAAGTGCT
CATCATTGGAAAACGTTCTTCGGGGCGAAAACTCTCAAGGATCTTACCGCTGTTGAGATCCAGTTCGATG
TAACCCACTCGTGCACCCAACTGATCTTCAGCATCTTTTACTTTCACCAGCGTTTCTGGGTGAGCAAAAA
CAGGAAGGCAAAATGCCGCAAAAAAGGGAATAAGGGCGACACGGAAATGTTGAATACTCATACTCTTCCT
TTTTCAATATTATTGAAGCATTTATCAGGGTTATTGTCTCATGAGCGGATACATATTTGAATGTATTTAG
AAAAATAAACAAATAGGGGTTCCGCGCACATTTCCCCGAAAAGTGCCACCTGACGTCGACGGATCGGGAG
ATCTCCCGATCCCCTATGGTGCACTCTCAGTACAATCTGCTCTGATGCCGCATAGTTAAGCCAGTATCTG
CTCCCTGCTTGTGTGTTGGAGGTCGCTGAGTAGTGCGCGAGCAAAATTTAAGCTACAACAAGGCAAGGCT
TGACCGACAATTGCATGAAGAATCTGCTTAGGGTTAGGCGTTTTGCGCTGCTTCGCGATGTACGGGCCAG
ATATACGCGTTGACATTGATTATTGACTAGGCTTTTGCAAAAAGCTTTGCAAAGATGGATA
