>Addgene plasmid #155487 | CSTF3 | depositor partial sequence | sequence record 300891 | Insert Sequence
ATGTCAGGAGACGGAGCCACGGAGCAGGCAGCTGAGTATGTCCCAGAGAAGGTGAAGAAAGCGGAAAAGA
AATTAGAAGAGAATCCATATGACCTTGATGCTTGGAGCATTCTCATTCGAGAGGCACAGAATCAACCTAT
AGACAAAGCACGGAAGACTTATGAACGCCTTGTTGCCCAGTTCCCCAGTTCTGGCAGATTCTGGAAACTG
TACATTGAAGCAGAGGTTACTATTTTATTTTATTTTTTCTTATATCAGTATTGCAGCATTCACTGTAGTG
ATAGAAAACAAGTTAGGAACATAGCCAAT
